>Addgene plasmid #244854 | pLentiCRISPR PARL sg2 | addgene full sequence | sequence record 489392 | Addgene NGS Result
GGGTTGGGAGGTGGGTCTGAAACGATAATGGTGAATATCCCTGCCTAACTCTATTCACTATAGAAAGTAC
AGCAAAAACTATTCTTAAACCTACCAAGCCTCCTACTATCATTATGAATAATTTTATATACCACAGCCAA
TTTGTTATGTTAAACCAATTCCACAAACTTGCCCATTTATCTAATTCCAATAATTCTTGTTCATTCTTTT
CTTGCTGGTTTTGCGATTCTTCAATTAAGGAGTGTATTAAGCTTGTGTAATTGTTAATTTCTCTGTCCCA
CTCCATCCAGGTCGTGTGATTCCAAATCTGTTCCAGAGATTTATTACTCCAACTAGCATTCCAAGGCACA
GCAGTGGTGCAAATGAGTTTTCCAGAGCAACCCCAAATCCCCAGGAGCTGTTGATCCTTTAGGTATCTTT
CCACAGCCAGGATTCTTGCCTGGAGCTGCTTGATGCCCCAGACTGTGAGTTGCAACAGATGCTGTTGCGC
CTCAATAGCCCTCAGCAAATTGTTCTGCTGCTGCACTATACCAGACAATAATTGTCTGGCCTGTACCGTC
AGCGTCATTGACGCTGCGCCCATAGTGCTTCCTGCTGCTCCCAAGAACCCAAGGAACAAAGCTCCTATTC
CCACTGCTCTTTTTTCTCTCTGCACCACTCTTCTCTTTGCCTTGGTGGGTGCTACTCCTAATGGTTCAAT
TTTTACTACTTTATATTTATATAATTCACTTCTCCAATTGTCCCTCATATCTCCTCCTCCAGGTCTGAAG
ATCAGCGGCCGCTTGCTGTGCGGTGGTCTTACTTTTGTTTTGCTCTTCCTCTATCTTGTCTAAAGCTTCC
TTGGTGTCTTTTATCTCTATCCTTTGATGCACACAATAGAGGGTTGCTACTGTATTATATAATGATCTAA
GTTCTTCTGATCCTGTCTGAAGGGATGGTTGTAGCTGTCCCAGTATTTGTCTACAGCCTTCTGATGTTTC
TAACAGGCCAGGATTAACTGCGAATCGTTCTAGCTCCCTGCTTGCCCATACTATATGTTTTAATTTATAT
TTTTTCTTTCCCCCTGGCCTTAACCGAATTTTTTCCCATCGCGATCTAATTCTCCCCCGCTTAATACTGA
CGCTCTCGCACCCATCTCTCTCCTTCTAGCCTCCGCTAGTCAAAATTTTTGGCGTACTCACCAGTCGCCG
CCCCTCGCCTCTTGCCGTGCGCGCTTCAGCAAGCCGAGTCCTGCGTCGAGAGAGCTCCTCTGGTTTCCCT
TTCGCTTTCAAGTCCCTGTTCGGGCGCCACTGCTAGAGATTTTCCACACTGACTAAAAGGGTCTGAGGGA
TCTCTAGTTACCAGAGTCACACAACAGACGGGCACACACTACTTGAAGCACTCAAGGCAAGCTTTATTGA
GGCTTAAGCAGTGGGTTCCCTAGTTAGCCAGAGAGCTCCCAGGCTCAGATCTGGTCTAACCAGAGAGACC
CAGTACAGGCAAAACGCGCTGCTTATATAGACCTCCCACCGTACACGCCTACCGCCCATTTGCGTCAATG
GGGCGGAGTTGTTACGACATTTTGGAAAGTCCCGTTGATTTTGGTGCCAAAACAAACTCCCATTGACGTC
AATGGGGTGGAGACTTGGAAATCCCCGTGAGTCAAACCGCTATCCACGCCCATTGATGTACTGCCAAAAC
CGCATCACCATGGTAATAGCGATGACTAATACGTAGATGTACTGCCAAGTAGGAAAGTCCCATAAGGTCA
TGTACTGGGCATAATGCCAGGCGGGCCATTTACCGTCATTGACGTCAATAGGGGGCGTACTTGGCATATG
ATACACTTGATGTACTGCCAAGTGGGCAGTTTACCGTAAATACTCCACCCATTGACGTCAATGGAAAGTC
CCTATTGGCGTTACTATGGGAACATACGTCATTATTGACGTCAATGGGCGGGGGTCGTTGGGCGGTCAGC
CAGGCGGGCCATTTACCGTAAGTTATGTAACGCGGAACTCCATATATGGGCTATGAACTAATGACCCCGT
AATTGATTACTATTAATAACTAGTCAATAATCAATGTCAACGCGTATATCTGGCCCGTACATCGCGAAGC
AGCGCAAAACGCCTAACCCTAAGCAGATTCTTCATGCAATTGTCGGTCAAGCCTTGCCTTGTTGTAGCTT
AAATTTTGCTCGCGCACTACTCAGCGACCTCCAACACACAAGCAGGGAGCAGATACTGGCTTAACTATGC
GGCATCAGAGCAGATTGTACTGAGAGTGCACCATAGGGGATCGGGAGATCTCCCGATCCGTCGACGTCAG
GTGGCACTTTTCGGGGAAATGTGCGCGGAACCCCTATTTGTTTATTTTTCTAAATACATTCAAATATGTA
TCCGCTCATGAGACAATAACCCTGATAAATGCTTCAATAATATTGAAAAAGGAAGAGTATGAGTATTCAA
CATTTCCGTGTCGCCCTTATTCCCTTTTTTGCGGCATTTTGCCTTCCTGTTTTTGCTCACCCAGAAACGC
TGGTGAAAGTAAAAGATGCTGAAGATCAGTTGGGTGCACGAGTGGGTTACATCGAACTGGATCTCAACAG
CGGTAAGATCCTTGAGAGTTTTCGCCCCGAAGAACGTTTTCCAATGATGAGCACTTTTAAAGTTCTGCTA
TGTGGCGCGGTATTATCCCGTATTGACGCCGGGCAAGAGCAACTCGGTCGCCGCATACACTATTCTCAGA
ATGACTTGGTTGAGTACTCACCAGTCACAGAAAAGCATCTTACGGATGGCATGACAGTAAGAGAATTATG
CAGTGCTGCCATAACCATGAGTGATAACACTGCGGCCAACTTACTTCTGACAACGATCGGAGGACCGAAG
GAGCTAACCGCTTTTTTGCACAACATGGGGGATCATGTAACTCGCCTTGATCGTTGGGAACCGGAGCTGA
ATGAAGCCATACCAAACGACGAGCGTGACACCACGATGCCTGTAGCAATGGCAACAACGTTGCGCAAACT
ATTAACTGGCGAACTACTTACTCTAGCTTCCCGGCAACAATTAATAGACTGGATGGAGGCGGATAAAGTT
GCAGGACCACTTCTGCGCTCGGCCCTTCCGGCTGGCTGGTTTATTGCTGATAAATCTGGAGCCGGTGAGC
GTGGGTCTCGCGGTATCATTGCAGCACTGGGGCCAGATGGTAAGCCCTCCCGTATCGTAGTTATCTACAC
GACGGGGAGTCAGGCAACTATGGATGAACGAAATAGACAGATCGCTGAGATAGGTGCCTCACTGATTAAG
CATTGGTAACTGTCAGACCAAGTTTACTCATATATACTTTAGATTGATTTAAAACTTCATTTTTAATTTA
AAAGGATCTAGGTGAAGATCCTTTTTGATAATCTCATGACCAAAATCCCTTAACGTGAGTTTTCGTTCCA
CTGAGCGTCAGACCCCGTAGAAAAGATCAAAGGATCTTCTTGAGATCCTTTTTTTCTGCGCGTAATCTGC
TGCTTGCAAACAAAAAAACCACCGCTACCAGCGGTGGTTTGTTTGCCGGATCAAGAGCTACCAACTCTTT
TTCCGAAGGTAACTGGCTTCAGCAGAGCGCAGATACCAAATACTGTTCTTCTAGTGTAGCCGTAGTTAGG
CCACCACTTCAAGAACTCTGTAGCACCGCCTACATACCTCGCTCTGCTAATCCTGTTACCAGTGGCTGCT
GCCAGTGGCGATAAGTCGTGTCTTACCGGGTTGGACTCAAGACGATAGTTACCGGATAAGGCGCAGCGGT
CGGGCTGAACGGGGGGTTCGTGCACACAGCCCAGCTTGGAGCGAACGACCTACACCGAACTGAGATACCT
ACAGCGTGAGCTATGAGAAAGCGCCACGCTTCCCGAAGGGAGAAAGGCGGACAGGTATCCGGTAAGCGGC
AGGGTCGGAACAGGAGAGCGCACGAGGGAGCTTCCAGGGGGAAACGCCTGGTATCTTTATAGTCCTGTCG
GGTTTCGCCACCTCTGACTTGAGCGTCGATTTTTGTGATGCTCGTCAGGGGGGCGGAGCCTATGGAAAAA
CGCCAGCAACGCGGCCTTTTTACGGTTCCTGGCCTTTTGCTGGCCTTTTGCTCACATGTTCTTTCCTGCG
TTATCCCCTGATTCTGTGGATAACCGTATTACCGCCTTTGAGTGAGCTGATACCGCTCGCCGCAGCCGAA
CGACCGAGCGCAGCGAGTCAGTGAGCGAGGAAGCGGAAGAGCGCCCAATACGCAAACCGCCTCTCCCCGC
GCGTTGGCCGATTCATTAATGCAGCTGGCACGACAGGTTTCCCGACTGGAAAGCGGGCAGTGAGCGCAAC
GCAATTAATGTGAGTTAGCTCACTCATTAGGCACCCCAGGCTTTACACTTTATGCTTCCGGCTCGTATGT
TGTGTGGAATTGTGAGCGGATAACAATTTCACACAGGAAACAGCTATGACCATGATTACGCCAAGCTCTA
GCTAGAGGTCGACGGTATACAGACATGATAAGATACATTGATGAGTTTGGACAAACCACAACTAGAATGC
AGTGAAAAAAATGCTTTATTTGTGAAATTTGTGATGCTATTGCTTTATTTGTAACCATTATAAGCTGCAA
TAAACAAGTTGGGGTGGGCGAAGAACTCCAGCATGAGATCCCCGCGCTGGAGGATCATCCAGCCGGCGTC
CCGGAAAACGATTCCGAAGCCCAACCTTTCATAGAAGGCGGCGGTGGAATCGAAATCTCGTAGCACGTGT
CAGTCCTGCTCCTCGGCCACGAAGTGCACGCAGTTGCCGGCCGGGTCGCGCAGGGCGAACTCCCGCCCCC
ACGGCTGCTCGCCGATCTCGGTCATGGCCGGCCCGGAGGCGTCCCGGAAGTTCGTGGACACGACCTCCGA
CCACTCGGCGTACAGCTCGTCCAGGCCGCGCACCCACACCCAGGCCAGGGTGTTGTCCGGCACCACCTGG
TCCTGGACCGCGCTGATGAACAGGGTCACGTCGTCCCGGACCACACCGGCGAAGTCGTCCTCCACGAAGT
CCCGGGAGAACCCGAGCCGGTCGGTCCAGAACTCGACCGCTCCGGCGACGTCGCGCGCGGTGAGCACCGG
AACGGCACTGGTCAACTTGGCCATGGTTTAGTTCCTCACCTTGTCGTATTATACTATGCCGATATACTAT
GCCGATGATTAATTGTCAACACGTGCTGATCAGATCCGAAAATGGATATACAAGCTCCCGGGAGCTTTTT
GCAAAAGCCTAGGCCTCCAAAAAAGCCTCCTCACTACTTCTGGAATAGCTCAGAGGCAGAGGCGGCCTCG
GCCTCTGCATAAATAAAAAAAATTAGTCAGCCATGGGGCGGAGAATGGGCGGAACTGGGCGGAGTTAGGG
GCGGGATGGGCGGAGTTAGGGGCGGGACTATGGTTGCTGACTAATTGAGATGCATGCTTTGCATACTTCT
GCCTGCTGGGGAGCCTGGGGACTTTCCACACCTGGTTGCTGACTAATTGAGATGCATGCTTTGCATACTT
CTGCCTGCTGGGGAGCCTGGGGACTTTCCACACCCTAACTGACACACATTCCACAGAATTAATTCGCGTT
AAATTTTTGTTAAATCAGCTCATTTTTTAACCAATAGGCCGAAATCGGCAAAATCCCTTATAAATCAAAA
GAATAGACCGAGATAGGGT
[37 nt withheld, positions 5690-5726]
AAAGAACGTGGACTCCAACGTCAAAGG
[49 nt withheld, positions 5754-5802]
T
[91 nt withheld, positions 5804-5894]
G
[124 nt withheld, positions 5896-6019]
GGGGATACCCCCTAGAGCCCCAGCTGGTTCTTTCCGCCTCAGAAGCCATAGAGCCCACCGCATCCCCAGC
ATGCCTGCTATTGTCTTCCCAATCCTCCCCCTTGCTGTCCTGCCCCACCCCACCCCCCAGAATAGAATGA
CACCTACTCAGACAATGCGATGCAATTTCCTCATTTTATTAGGAAAGGACAGTGGGAGTGGCACCTTCCA
GGGTCAAGGAAGGCACGGGGGAGGGGCAAACAACAGATGGCTGGCAACTAGAAGGCACAGTCGAGGCTGA
TCAGCGGGTTTAAACGGGCCCTGCTAGAGATTTTCCACACTGACTAAAAGGGTCTGAGGGATCTCTAGTT
ACCAGAGTCACACAACAGACGGGCACACACTACTTGAAGCACTCAAGGCAAGCTTTATTGAGGCTTAAGC
AGTGGGTTCCCTAGTTAGCCAGAGAGCTCCCAGGCTCAGATCTGGTCTAACCAGAGAGACCCAGTACAAG
CAAAAAGCAGATCTTGTCTTCGTTGGGAGTGAATTAGCCCTTCCAGTCCCCCCTTTTCTTTTAAAAAGTG
GCTAAGATCTACAGCTGCCTTGTAAGTCATTGGTCTTAAAGTCGACGCGGGGAGGCGGCCCAAAGGGAGA
TCCGACTCGTCTGAGGGCGAAGGCGAAGACGCGGAAGAGGCCGCAGAGCCGGCAGCAGGCCGCGGGAAGG
AAGGTCCGCTGGATTGAGGGCCGAAGGGACGTAGCAGAAGGACGTCCCGCGCAGAATCCAGGTGGCAACA
CAGGCGAGCAGCCAAGGAAAGGACGATGATTTCCCCGACAACACCACGGAATTGTCAGTGCCCAACAGCC
GAGCCCCTGTCCAGCAGCGGGCAAGGCAGGCGGCGATGAGTTCCGCCGTGGCAATAGGGAGGGGGAAAGC
GAAAGTCCCGGAAAGGAGCTGACAGGTGGTGGCAATGCCCCAACCAGTGGGGGTTGCGTCAGCAAACACA
GTGCACACCACGCCACGTTGCCTGACAACGGGCCACAACTCCTCATAAAGAGACAGCAACCAGGATTTAT
ACAAGGAGGAGAAAATGAAAGCCATACGGGAAGCAATAGCATGATACAAAGGCATTAAAGCAGCGTATCC
ACATAGCGTAAAAGGAGCAACATAGTTAAGAATACCAGTCAATCTTTCACAAATTTTGTAATCCAGAGGT
TGATTGTCGACTTAACGCGTTCAGGCACCGGGCTTGCGGGTCATGCACCAGGTGCGCGGTCCTTCGGGCA
CCTCGACGTCGGCGGTGACGGTGAAGCCGAGCCGCTCGTAGAAGGGGAGGTTGCGGGGCGCGGAGGTCTC
CAGGAAGGCGGGCACCCCGGCGCGCTCGGCCGCCTCCACTCCGGGGAGCACGACGGCGCTGCCCAGACCC
TTGCCCTGGTGGTCGGGCGAGACTCCGACGGTGGCCAGGAACCACGCGGGCTCCTTGGGCCGGTGCGGCG
CCAGGAGGCCTTCCATCTGTTGCTGCGCGGCCAGCCGGGAACCGCTCAACTCGGCCATGCGCGGGCCGAT
CTCGGCGAACACCGCCCCCGCTTCGACGCTCTCCGGCGTGGTCCAGACCGCCACCGCGGCGCCGTCGTCC
GCGACCCACACCTTGCCGATGTCGAGCCCGACGCGCGTGAGGAAGAGTTCTTGCAGCTCGGTGACCCGCT
CGATGTGGCGGTCCGGATCGACGGTGTGGCGCGTGGCGGGGTAGTCGGCGAACGCGGCGGCGAGGGTGCG
TACGGCCCTGGGGACGTCGTCGCGGGTGGCGAGGCGCACCGTGGGCTTGTACTCGGTCGGTCCAGGATTC
TCTTCGACATCTCCGGCTTGTTTCAGCAGAGAGAAGTTTGTTGCGCCGGATCCCTTATCGTCATCGTCTT
TGTAATCTTTCTTCTTCTTAGCCTGTCCAGCCTTCTTTGTGGCGGCAGGTCGCTTGTCGCCTCCCAGCTG
AGACAGGTCGATCCGTGTCTCGTACAGGCCGGTGATGCTCTGGTGGATCAGGGTGGCGTCCAGCACCTCT
TTGGTGCTGGTGTACCTCTTCCGGTCGATGGTGGTGTCAAAGTACTTGAAGGCGGCAGGGGCTCCCAGAT
TGGTCAGGGTAAACAGGTGGATGATATTCTCGGCCTGCTCTCTGATGGGCTTATCCCGGTGCTTGTTGTA
GGCGGACAGCACTTTGTCCAGATTAGCGTCGGCCAGGATCACTCTCTTGGAGAACTCGCTGATCTGCTCG
ATGATCTCGTCCAGGTAGTGCTTGTGCTGTTCCACAAACAGCTGTTTCTGCTCATTATCCTCGGGGGAGC
CCTTCAGCTTCTCATAGTGGCTGGCCAGGTACAGGAAGTTCACATATTTGGAGGGCAGGGCCAGTTCGTT
TCCCTTCTGCAGTTCGCCGGCAGAGGCCAGCATTCTCTTCCGGCCGTTTTCCAGCTCGAACAGGGAGTAC
TTAGGCAGCTTGATGATCAGGTCCTTTTTCACTTCTTTGTAGCCCTTGGCTTCCAGAAAGTCGATGGGAT
TCTTCTCGAAGCTGCTTCTTTCCATGATGGTGATCCCCAGCAGCTCTTTCACACTCTTCAGTTTCTTGGA
CTTGCCCTTTTCCACTTTGGCCACCACCAGCACAGAATAGGCCACGGTGGGGCTGTCGAAGCCGCCGTAC
TTCTTAGGGTCCCAGTCCTTCTTTCTGGCGATCAGCTTATCGCTGTTCCTCTTGGGCAGGATAGACTCTT
TGCTGAAGCCGCCTGTCTGCACCTCGGTCTTTTTCACGATATTCACTTGGGGCATGCTCAGCACTTTCCG
CACGGTGGCAAAATCCCGGCCCTTATCCCACACGATCTCCCCGGTTTCGCCGTTTGTCTCGATCAGAGGC
CGCTTCCGGATCTCGCCGTTGGCCAGGGTAATCTCGGTCTTGAAAAAGTTCATGATGTTGCTGTAGAAGA
AGTACTTGGCGGTAGCCTTGCCGATTTCCTGCTCGCTCTTGGCGATCATCTTCCGCACGTCGTACACCTT
GTAGTCGCCGTACACGAACTCGCTTTCCAGCTTAGGGTACTTTTTGATCAGGGCGGTTCCCACGACGGCG
TTCAGGTAGGCGTCGTGGGCGTGGTGGTAGTTGTTGATCTCGCGCACTTTGTAAAACTGGAAATCCTTCC
GGAAATCGGACACCAGCTTGGACTTCAGGGTGATCACTTTCACTTCCCGGATCAGCTTGTCATTCTCGTC
GTACTTAGTGTTCATCCGGGAGTCCAGGATCTGTGCCACGTGCTTTGTGATCTGCCGGGTTTCCACCAGC
TGTCTCTTGATGAAGCCGGCCTTATCCAGTTCGCTCAGGCCGCCTCTCTCGGCCTTGGTCAGATTGTCGA
ACTTTCTCTGGGTAATCAGCTTGGCGTTCAGCAGCTGCCGCCAGTAGTTCTTCATCTTCTTCACGACCTC
TTCGGAGGGCACGTTGTCGCTCTTGCCCCGGTTCTTGTCGCTTCTGGTCAGCACCTTGTTGTCGATGGAG
TCGTCCTTCAGAAAGCTCTGAGGCACGATATGGTCCACATCGTAGTCGGACAGCCGGTTGATGTCCAGTT
CCTGGTCCACGTACATATCCCGCCCATTCTGCAGGTAGTACAGGTACAGCTTCTCGTTCTGCAGCTGGGT
GTTTTCCACGGGGTGTTCTTTCAGGATCTGGCTGCCCAGCTCTTTGATGCCCTCTTCGATCCGCTTCATT
CTCTCGCGGCTGTTCTTCTGTCCCTTCTGGGTGGTCTGGTTCTCTCTGGCCATTTCGATCACGATGTTCT
CGGGCTTGTGCCGGCCCATCACTTTCACGAGCTCGTCCACCACCTTCACTGTCTGCAGGATGCCCTTCTT
AATGGCGGGGCTGCCGGCCAGATTGGCAATGTGCTCGTGCAGGCTATCGCCCTGGCCGGACACCTGGGCT
TTCTGGATGTCCTCTTTAAAGGTCAGGCTGTCGTCGTGGATCAGCTGCATGAAGTTTCTGTTGGCGAAGC
CGTCGGACTTCAGGAAATCCAGGATTGTCTTGCCGGACTGCTTGTCCCGGATGCCGTTGATCAGCTTCCG
GCTCAGCCTGCCCCAGCCGGTGTATCTCCGCCGCTTCAGCTGCTTCATCACTTTGTCGTCGAACAGGTGG
GCATAGGTTTTCAGCCGTTCCTCGATCATCTCTCTGTCCTCAAACAGTGTCAGGGTCAGCACGATATCTT
CCAGAATGTCCTCGTTTTCCTCATTGTCCAGGAAGTCCTTGTCCTTGATAATTTTCAGCAGATCGTGGTA
TGTGCCCAGGGAGGCGTTGAACCGATCTTCCACGCCGGAGATTTCCACGGAGTCGAAGCACTCGATTTTC
TTGAAGTAGTCCTCTTTCAGCTGCTTCACGGTCACTTTCCGGTTGGTCTTGAACAGCAGGTCCACGATGG
CCTTTTTCTGCTCGCCGCTCAGGAAGGCGGGCTTTCTCATTCCCTCGGTCACGTATTTCACTTTGGTCAG
CTCGTTATACACGGTGAAGTACTCGTACAGCAGGCTGTGCTTGGGCAGCACCTTCTCGTTGGGCAGGTTC
TTATCGAAGTTGGTCATCCGCTCGATGAAGCTCTGGGCGGAAGCGCCCTTGTCCACCACTTCCTCGAAGT
TCCAGGGGGTGATGGTTTCCTCGCTCTTTCTGGTCATCCAGGCGAATCTGCTGTTTCCCCTGGCCAGAGG
GCCCACGTAGTAGGGGATGCGGAAGGTCAGGATCTTCTCGATCTTTTCCCGGTTGTCCTTCAGGAATGGG
TAAAAATCTTCCTGCCGCCGCAGAATGGCGTGCAGCTCTCCCAGGTGGATCTGGTGGGGGATGCTGCCGT
TGTCGAAGGTCCGCTGCTTCCGCAGCAGGTCCTCTCTGTTCAGCTTCACGAGCAGTTCCTCGGTGCCGTC
CATCTTTTCCAGGATGGGCTTGATGAACTTGTAGAACTCTTCCTGGCTGGCTCCGCCGTCAATGTAGCCG
GCGTAGCCGTTCTTGCTCTGGTCGAAGAAAATCTCTTTGTACTTCTCAGGCAGCTGCTGCCGCACGAGAG
CTTTCAGCAGGGTCAGGTCCTGGTGGTGCTCGTCGTATCTCTTGATCATAGAGGCGCTCAGGGGGGCCTT
GGTGATCTCGGTGTTCACTCTCAGGATGTCGCTCAGCAGGATGGCGTCGGACAGGTTCTTGGCGGCCAGA
AACAGGTCGGCGTACTGGTCGCCGATCTGGGCCAGCAGGTTGTCCAGGTCGTCGTCGTAGGTGTCCTTGC
TCAGCTGCAGTTTGGCATCCTCGGCCAGGTCGAAGTTGCTCTTGAAGTTGGGGGTCAGGCCCAGGCTCAG
GGCAATCAGGTTTCCGAACAGGCCATTCTTCTTCTCGCCGGGCAGCTGGGCGATCAGATTTTCCAGCCGT
CTGCTCTTGCTCAGTCTGGCAGACAGGATGGCCTTGGCGTCCACGCCGCTGGCGTTGATGGGGTTTTCCT
CGAACAGCTGGTTGTAGGTCTGCACCAGCTGGATGAACAGCTTGTCCACGTCGCTGTTGTCGGGGTTCAG
GTCGCCCTCGATCAGGAAGTGGCCCCGGAACTTGATCATGTGGGCCAGGGCCAGATAGATCAGCCGCAGG
TCGGCCTTGTCGGTGCTGTCCACCAGTTTCTTTCTCAGGTGGTAGATGGTGGGGTACTTCTCGTGGTAGG
CCACCTCGTCCACGATGTTGCCGAAGATGGGGTGCCGCTCGTGCTTCTTATCCTCTTCCACCAGGAAGGA
CTCTTCCAGTCTGTGGAAGAAGCTGTCGTCCACCTTGGCCATCTCGTTGCTGAAGATCTCTTGCAGATAG
CAGATCCGGTTCTTCCGTCTGGTGTATCTTCTTCTGGCGGTTCTCTTCAGCCGGGTGGCCTCGGCTGTTT
CGCCGCTGTCGAACAGCAGGGCTCCGATCAGGTTCTTCTTGATGCTGTGCCGGTCGGTGTTGCCCAGCAC
CTTGAATTTCTTGCTGGGCACCTTGTACTCGTCGGTGATCACGGCCCAGCCCACAGAGTTGGTGCCGATG
TCCAGGCCGATGCTGTACTTCTTGTCCATGGTGGCAGCGCTCTAGAACCGGTCCTGTGTTCTGGCGGCAA
ACCCGTTGCGAAAAAGAACGTTCACGGCGACTACTGCACTTATATACGGTTCTCCCCCACCCTCGGGAAA
AAGGCGGAGCCAGTACACGACATCACTTTCCCAGTTTACCCCGCGCCACCTTCTCTAGGCACCGGATCAA
TTGCCGACCCCTCCCCCCAACTTCTCGGGGACTGTGGGCGATGTGCGCTCTGCCCACTGACGGGCACCGG
AGCCAATTCCCACTCCTTTCAAGACCTAGCTAGCGAATTCAAAAAAGCACCGACTCGGTGCCACTTTTTC
AAGTTGATAACGGACTAGCCTTATTTTAACTTGCTATTTCTAGCTCTAAAACGCGGACTGTGACAGGTTT
GTCGGTGTTTCGTCCTTTCCACAAGATATATAAAGCCAAGAAATCGAAATACTTTCAAGTTACGGTAAGC
ATATGATAGTCCATTTTAAAACATAATTTTAAAACTGCAAACTACCCAAGAAATTATTACTTTCTACGTC
ACGTATTTTGTACTAATATCTTTGTGTTTACAGTCAAATTAATTCTAATTATCTCTCTAACAGCCTTGTA
TCGTATATGCAAATATGAAGGAATCATGGGAAATAGGCCCTCGGTACCTTAATTAACCAAACTGGATCTC
TGCTGTCCCTGTAATAAACCCGAAAATTTTGAATTTTTGTAATTTGTTTTTGTAATTCTTTAGTTTGTAT
GTCTGTTGCTATTATGTCTACTATTCTTTCCCCTGCACTGTACCCCCCAATCCCCCCTTTTCTTTTAAAA
TTGTGGATGAATACTGCCATTTGTCTGCAGAATTGGCGCACGCAGTGCCGATCCGTTCACTAATCGAATG
GATCTGTCTCTGTCTCTCTCTCCACCTTCTTCTTCTATTCCTTCGGGCCTGTCGGGTCCCCTCG
Features (pLannotate 1.2.2; 33 found; start..end, strand, type, name):
    393..626     -  misc_feature   RRE: The Rev response element (RRE) of HIV-1 allows for Rev-dependent mRNA export from the nucleus to the cytoplasm.
    772..1135    -  CDS            HIV-1 gag (fragment): gag protein from human immunodeficiency virus 1; gag
   1119..1244    -  misc_feature   HIV-1 Ψ: packaging signal of human immunodeficiency virus type 1
   1291..1471    -  LTR            5' LTR (truncated): truncated 5' long terminal repeat (LTR) from HIV-1
   1489..1688    -  promoter       CMV promoter: human cytomegalovirus (CMV) immediate early promoter
   1689..2068    -  enhancer       CMV enhancer: human cytomegalovirus immediate early enhancer
   2223..2275    +  misc_feature   bom (fragment): basis of mobility region from pBR322
   2334..2438    +  promoter       AmpR promoter: bla
   2439..3299    +  CDS            AmpR: β-lactamase; bla; confers resistance to ampicillin, carbenicillin, and related antibiotics
   3470..4058    +  rep_origin     ori: high-copy-number ColE1/pMB1/pBR322/pUC origin of replication
   4241..4333    +  CDS            lacI (fragment): lac repressor; lacI; The lac repressor binds to the lac operator to inhibit transcription in E. coli. This inhibition can be relieved by adding lactose or isopropyl-β-D-thiogalactopyranoside (IPTG).
   4346..4367    +  protein_bind   CAP binding site: CAP binding activates transcription in the presence of cAMP. E. coli catabolite activator protein
   4382..4412    +  promoter       lac promoter: promoter for the E. coli lac operon
   4416..4438    +  protein_bind   lac operator (fragment): The lac repressor binds to the lac operator to inhibit transcription in E. coli. This inhibition can be relieved by adding lactose or isopropyl-β-D-thiogalactopyranoside (IPTG). lac repressor encoded by lacI
   4509..4630    -  polyA_signal   SV40 poly(A) signal: SV40 polyadenylation signal
   4625..4750    -  CDS            ble (fragment): BLE_KLEPN - Experimental evidence at protein level: Swiss-Prot protein existence level 1. Binding protein with a strong affinity to the bleomycin family of antibiotics. Binds to CL990; an antimitotic-antibiotic compound. From Klebsiella pneumoniae.
   4760..5134    -  CDS            BleoR: antibiotic-binding protein; Sh ble from Streptoalloteichus hindustanus; confers resistance to bleomycin, phleomycin, and Zeocin™
   5153..5200    -  promoter       EM7 promoter: synthetic bacterial promoter&nbsp
   5248..5577    -  promoter       SV40 promoter: SV40 enhancer and early promoter
   5591..6019    -  rep_origin     f1 ori (sequence partly withheld): f1 bacteriophage origin of replication; arrow indicates direction of (+) strand synthesis
   6040..6061    -  promoter       SV40 promoter (fragment): SV40 enhancer and early promoter
   6065..6289    -  polyA_signal   bGH poly(A) signal: bovine growth hormone polyadenylation signal
   6321..6554    -  LTR            3' LTR (ΔU3): self-inactivating 3' long terminal repeat (LTR) from HIV-1
   6556..6575    -  misc_feature   cPPT/CTS (fragment): central polypurine tract and central termination sequence of HIV-1
   6626..7214    -  misc_feature   WPRE: woodchuck hepatitis virus posttranscriptional regulatory element
   7230..7827    -  CDS            PuroR (fragment): puromycin N-acetyltransferase; pac from Streptomyces; confers resistance to puromycin
   7965..12068   -  CDS            Cas9: Cas9 (Csn1) endonuclease from the Streptococcus pyogenes Type II CRISPR/Cas system generates RNA-guided double strand breaks in DNA
  12093..12304   -  promoter       EF-1α core promoter: core promoter for human elongation factor EF-1α
  12330..12348   -  CDS            small t antigen (fragment): SV40 (simian virus 40) small t antigen
  12366..12441   -  misc_RNA       gRNA scaffold: guide RNA scaffold for the Streptococcus pyogenes CRISPR/Cas9 system
  12471..12711   -  promoter       U6 promoter: RNA polymerase III promoter for human U6 snRNA
  12762..12879   -  misc_feature   cPPT/CTS: central polypurine tract and central termination sequence of HIV-1
  12929..16      -  CDS            Rev (fragment) (across the origin): human immunodeficiency virus 1 (HIV-1) Rev protein; rev; enhances nuclear export of unspliced and incompletely spliced viral mRNAs
