[The description below was written by a language model from this plasmid's Addgene catalogue record and pLannotate feature annotations shown in this document.]
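Description:
pLentiCRISPR PARL sg2 is an all-in-one lentiviral CRISPR plasmid built on the lentiCRISPR v2 puro backbone and designed to knock out the human PARL gene. The sequenced record is about 13 kb. In bacteria it is maintained as a high-copy plasmid through a ColE1/pUC-type origin and selected with ampicillin via the β-lactamase gene. The backbone outside the viral cassette also carries an f1 origin and an SV40/EM7-driven bleomycin/Zeocin resistance cassette, which is not listed among the selectable markers in the catalogue entry.

The transfer cassette is a third-generation style, self-inactivating lentiviral genome. A CMV enhancer/promoter is fused to a truncated HIV-1 5' LTR to drive production of genomic RNA in packaging cells, followed by the Ψ packaging signal, a gag fragment, the Rev response element for Rev-dependent nuclear export, and the cPPT/CTS, which aids nuclear import of the reverse-transcribed genome. The cassette ends in a ΔU3 3' LTR.

Between these elements, a human U6 RNA polymerase III promoter expresses the PARL-targeting spacer joined to the Streptococcus pyogenes guide RNA scaffold. An EF-1α core promoter drives S. pyogenes Cas9, with a puromycin N-acetyltransferase coding sequence downstream. The table annotates no separate promoter or linker element for this marker. A WPRE follows to enhance transcript stability and expression.

After packaging and transduction, integrated cells can be selected with puromycin. They express both nuclease and guide, producing double-strand breaks in PARL that lead to disruptive indels. The associated study concerns genes required for oxidative phosphorylation, which fits with use of this construct for loss-of-function analysis of PARL in human cells.
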