Addgene plasmid #244854: pLentiCRISPR PARL sg2
Purpose: Knockout of human PARL
Depositing lab: Alexis Jourdain. Depositing organization: Universite de Lausanne (UNIL). Publication: An updated inventory of genes essential for oxidative phosphorylation identifies a mitochondrial origin in familial Meniere's disease. Harhai M, Foged MM, Zarges C, Landoni JC, Chollet S, Simonelli M, Recazens E, Lisci M, Laban N, Manley S, Riemer J, Lopez-Escamez JA, Lysakowski A, Jourdain AA. Cell Rep. 2025 Jul 25;44(8):116069. doi: 10.1016/j.celrep.2025.116069. PubMed 40714634.
Backbone
  Vector backbone: lentiCRISPR v2 puro
  Backbone manufacturer: Feng Zhang (Addgene #52961)
  Vector type: Lentiviral, CRISPR
  Selectable markers: Puromycin
Growth in bacteria
  Bacterial resistance: Ampicillin, 100 μg/mL
  Growth temperature: 37°C
  Growth strain: NEB Stable
  Copy number: High Copy
Gene/Insert
  Gene/Insert name: PARL sgRNA
  gRNA/shRNA sequence: ACAAACCTGTCACAGTCCGC
  Species: H. sapiens (human)
  Entrez Gene: PARL (a.k.a. PRO2207, PSARL, PSARL1, PSENIP2, RHBDS1)
  Promoter: U6
  Cloning method: Restriction Enzyme; 5′ cloning site Unknown (unknown if destroyed)
Resource information
  A portion of this plasmid was derived from a plasmid made by: Integrated DNA Technologies
Terms and licenses: Academic/Nonprofit Terms; Industry Terms: Not Available to Industry
How to cite: pLentiCRISPR PARL sg2 was a gift from Alexis Jourdain (Addgene plasmid # 244854 ; http://n2t.net/addgene:244854 ; RRID:Addgene_244854)
